Addgene plasmid #24017: pT13-11 episome
Purpose: (Empty Backbone)
Depositing lab: George Cross. Depositing organization: Rockefeller University.
Backbone
  Vector backbone: pT13-11
  Backbone size (bp): 9537
  Vector type: Trypanosome Expression
  Selectable markers: Neomycin (select with G418)
Growth in bacteria
  Bacterial resistance: Ampicillin, 100 μg/mL
  Growth temperature: 37°C
  Growth strain: DH5alpha
  Copy number: Unknown
Gene/Insert
  Gene/Insert name: None
  Cloning method: Restriction Enzyme
  Sequencing primers: 5′ T7
Terms and licenses: Academic/Nonprofit Terms; Industry Terms: Not Available to Industry
Depositor comments: A stable (with selection) episome for various purposes in procyclic forms Target locus: episomal Regulation: None
How to cite: pT13-11 episome was a gift from George Cross (Addgene plasmid # 24017 ; http://n2t.net/addgene:24017 ; RRID:Addgene_24017)
