[The description below was written by a language model from this plasmid's Addgene catalogue record and pLannotate feature annotations shown in this document.]
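Description:
pT13-11 episome is a 9,537 bp empty-backbone vector for expression in trypanosomes. According to the depositor's comments, it is maintained as a stable extrachromosomal episome in procyclic forms as long as selection is applied. It is not targeted to a chromosomal locus, and it carries no regulatory (inducible) system. In E. coli it is propagated through a ColE1/pMB1-type origin of replication and selected with ampicillin through the β-lactamase gene and its native promoter. Short annotated remnants of the tetracycline resistance gene, bom, rop and lacI point to a pBR322/pGEM-style bacterial backbone, but none of these fragments is expected to be functional.

For selection in the parasite, the plasmid carries a complete neo (aminoglycoside phosphotransferase) coding sequence, which confers G418 resistance. Bacteriophage T7 and SP6 promoters and a fragment of a pUC-type multiple cloning site flank the non-bacterial portion, and the T7 site is listed as a sequencing primer position. Inserts are introduced by restriction enzyme cloning.

The automated feature table leaves roughly the first 5.5 kb essentially unannotated. The only hits there are very short matches to a plant intron and a Pichia promoter, which are almost certainly spurious. This region presumably holds the trypanosome-derived sequences responsible for episomal maintenance and for driving and processing neo transcripts. However, the record does not identify those elements, the promoter used in the parasite, or the specific cloning sites. The depositor describes the plasmid only as useful "for various purposes", which fits a general shuttle vector for introducing genes into procyclic trypanosomes without genomic integration.
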