Features (pLannotate 1.2.2; 13 found; start..end, strand, type, name):
    546..562     -  intron         cat1 intron (fragment): castor bean catalase intron, modified
   1863..1880    +  promoter       PpTRP2 promoter (fragment): Pichia pastoris TRP2; promoter for Pichia pastoris TRP2
   5541..6332    +  CDS            neo: KKA2_KLEPN - Also known as kan, nptII. Experimental evidence at protein level: Swiss-Prot protein existence level 1. Resistance to kanamycin, neomycin, paromomycin, ribostamycin, butirosin and gentamicin B. From Klebsiella pneumoniae.
   6705..6722    +  misc_feature   MCS (fragment): pUC18/19 multiple cloning site
   6732..6750    -  promoter       SP6 promoter: promoter for bacteriophage SP6 RNA polymerase
   6979..7254    +  CDS            TcR (fragment): tetracycline efflux protein; tet; confers resistance to tetracycline
   7254..7304    -  misc_feature   bom (fragment): basis of mobility region from pBR322
   7406..7441    -  CDS            rop (fragment): Rop protein, which maintains plasmids at low copy number; rop
   7536..7640    +  promoter       AmpR promoter: bla
   7641..8501    +  CDS            AmpR: β-lactamase; bla; confers resistance to ampicillin, carbenicillin, and related antibiotics
   8672..9260    +  rep_origin     ori: high-copy-number ColE1/pMB1/pBR322/pUC origin of replication
   9443..9501    +  CDS            lacI (fragment): lac repressor; lacI; The lac repressor binds to the lac operator to inhibit transcription in E. coli. This inhibition can be relieved by adding lactose or isopropyl-β-D-thiogalactopyranoside (IPTG).
   9512..9530    +  promoter       T7 promoter: promoter for bacteriophage T7 RNA polymerase
>Addgene plasmid #24017 | pT13-11 episome | depositor full sequence | sequence record 11288 | Author sequence
GAATTCGCGCTCTCTAATTGCTTGTTCTTTGGCAATGTCCAAAATGATACTGTTAAGCTCCTCCATGATT
TCAATAGCAGTTGGGGAATTGTATCTTCCATCTCGCTTCAACTCTAGAAGTTCCCTTTCTTTTCCCAAGA
ATAATTCACTATCGTCAACGGGAAGCTCGTCTAGAGTAAAGCCGAGTGGGTGTTGCTCGAGAGATAACCT
CACATCACTTCGCAGCTTACGTGCTATGTCCTCAGAACGTCTCCGCATCGCCCCTGCAAGGTCCTGGATT
TTCAAAGTATCCTTAGCATCAAAAACAGCTTTAATGTATCCATTCTCCAACTCAATAAACGGTAAGTCAT
TGTCAAGAGGAAGCACCGACAACGGAAGACCATCAGGTGAGGTGTCAAGAACATCCTCTCTCATTTTTCG
CTTCACCTCAAGGGCTAAATCATTCACGTAGTCCCTCATGGCATTTTCCACGCCCACCAACTTATGATCA
TTCTCGCGAATGTTCAGACCCTTCAATGTCAAGCGCTCCACCTCTAGCAAATGAAAGTTATCATCATCAT
CAAGAGGTACACAATGCAATGGGATGCCATGAGGCTCAGGATCGAGAAACGACCTCTCACTACGCAACTT
TAACAACGCAAGCTTTTCCGCTCGCCCATTCAGGGCNTTCTCCACACTGGCAATTGAGTCCTTGTTACCC
ACCACGTCACGCATTAGCGCAGCTCGTTTCACTTCAAGCATCGAAAATTCATCGTCATTGTCCAGTGGCA
CATCATCCAAAGGTACACCACAAGGGTGAGAAATCAGGTAATCCTTCCGCTCCGCACAGTTCTTCATTTT
AGCAAGCTGATGCGCACGACCATCCAGCAACTCCTCAATGGCAGCAATTTTCTGTGCCTCAGGAGGAGAC
TCCTTACAAAGAAGCCGTAGTTGCTTTTCAAGAGAACGAAACTCCTTATCGCTATCTAGAGGCAATTCCT
CCAGTAGACGACCCTCAGGCTCAGGGAAGAGAAAAGCACGATCTTTAGAAATCATCTCCGCCGCCATCTG
CTTGGCTAACTCGTTCAAGTCAGACTTCAGCAAAGCAACATCGGCACCATTTGCCCGCAGGTCCTTCCGA
AGCTTGTGCAGTTCAGCTTCTTTCGCAACAAAGGTCTCGTTATTGTCAAGGGGCAGCTCATCTAGGGACA
CCCCCAATGGCATCGGGTCCAGAAACATGCGGATCTCACAACGCATCTTATCAGCCAGTTCGATCACCCT
CTCATTCATCGCATCTTCAAGATTTCGTATCGCTGCTATATTAGCATGCCGGTCCTCGCACAAACCAAAC
CGACGAATTTCAAGATCACAAAAAACCTCGTCGTTATCAATAGGAACATCCTCAATAGCAATACCACCAG
GGTTAGGGTCCATAAATTTCGATCGCTCCGCGTGCTTCATTTCCGTAGCAAGAACGTGTGCACGCTCGTT
CAGGCCACCCTCCAAATCCGAGATGGCACGTCCGTTCCTCTGAGGGTTCTTCTTCAGTAGCGCACGTTTA
ATTTCAAGCTCCTGGAACACACTATCGCTATCAAGTGGTAGCAAACGAAGCGGCACACCAACAGATGCTG
GGTCCAAGTAACCACGGTCACTTCGACAAGTGCTCCCTCGCAAGGGCTTCCGCACGATCATTCAGTGCAC
GCTCCACATCCATTATTACTGTGTCCTGTTTCTTCGCATCACACTTGAGACGTTGCCGATGCACCTCAAG
CTCGTGGAATTCAGAGCGAATTTCTTATTGAAAAGAAAAATTGTATCGTTTTAAGAGTTATTATCATTTG
CAACCAGCTTCCTTTTTGCAGGCATCTTCCAATTTACCTGAATATTTCTTTTCCCTCTTCTCATCTTTCC
CTCTTTTTTCTTGGTTTTCTTTTTCTATTTTTTCTTTCACAGAATTTTTGAACTTGCATTTGTTGGTGTT
GAAACTGCACCCTTTATCATCTACTCCCTTATATTTGACTTTGTTGGTGTCTGCTGAATTGCATTCCTTT
TCCTTGTTTTCTGTTTGTTTTTTCCTTTTGTCATCGCCTCTTGTTGGTTGCAAATTGGATTCCTCGACCT
GTTGTAGATCTGCCAGATTTTCTTGTGATGCAACCCTTAGTAGCATCTTGAGGTTAGCGAGTATTTGGGC
GTCATGTGCCACGTTTGCTGCGTGCTGCTCTATGAGTCTTTTCGCTGCTGATAACTGTAGCATCCACGGT
ATATTGTATGGCATTGAGTCTGCTACGGATTTGTAAGTGATGCAGCCTGCGCCGTTGCTGCTGTCGCAGT
TATTGCCTGATTCTGGTGTGCCGTAAAGCACCGCTTTGTGCTCCGCTTCCTCGGTGTTGTTGCCGAGTAA
ATCTGTGAATTGGTGCTGTGCTGCCGTTAGGTTTGCAGCCTATAATACTTCAATTCGCAGCGGTTTGCAT
GTCGCTGCTAGTCCTGCGTATTTTTGAGCCGCTGCTGCCGCGTTACTGTGGGTGATAGTTGCCAAGCCGC
CGAATCCTATGCAACGCTTTTCATAGGCATTTGTCGAGTCGTGGCTACAGAGGCAGACCGTATCACTGCC
TAATCTTTTGCCTGTACCTCCCAAGGTAGCGCCGTCGGCTTCTTATGCTGCTCCAGCGCCATTAGCACTG
AATGAGTCTGTTTCTGCTTCTACTTTTACTTCTTTTTTGCCTGTGGTTACAGCCGNNAANTCTCTTTGGT
ATCATGCACATGATGCTGAACATAGTCCTCCGATGCGACGGTTTCGAGGACACACACAAGAGAGTGCCAA
GCTCAATGTCAGTTGGGAAGTTGAAGGCCCTTGTGCGTGCAGTGTATAGCGTGGCTCCGTCCCATCAGCA
TTTGTCCTTCGTGTCAGGTGATGCTGGAGTGGTAGAGGCACCGACACAACTGGATAATGAGCTGCAGAGC
CTTTCATTCTACGGCATGTGTGACCGGGCCATAGTACTGGTAGTTGACACATCCCTTCGGAGTTGATGCA
TGAGCCTCGCAACACTCCCTGAAGCGAAGCGAAGAGAATTGAAATATTAATTCGCAGCCGTGCCACCGCT
GCAAAGCAACCAACCTTATGCAGCTCTCGTTGTTCTTATATGATTGATTACTCTCCGTTTGTGAAACCTT
ATGCGCGGTGGTTCCCTGGAGAGCCCTGATGATGACGCCAACTGAGGGTCTTTTCTAGCGGCCGCTTTTC
GTAGGGAACATGCACACGGTGAGGGGTGATTTAAGTTGGAAATACGAATGGTAGCGGATATTCTGTTTTA
CTCCACATAGATATGAGGCCGCGCGTATAAATAAATAAAAATAAATGGGCGTATCTCTCGCTAACCTTCA
ACACAAACAATATCGGTCCGACTTCCTTCCTAATATTCGTCGCGCAACCTTNCGGTTTTCTTTTTTTTTT
TTCACGTCTTATTTAGAACTCGCTTGAACACAGGGACTTGAATAACTTCATTAGCCCAACGGCGGAGATC
CACGTGAGTGATTTCATGCAGAGACTCTTTTTTAGATCGACATGCGCACGTGTCAGATGTGCCGACCTGC
GGCTCAAACCACCGGTATCCATCCCGCAAGTGACTTTCCAAACTGTCGCTTTTTCCAGCAGCGCAGCGGG
TGCTGCCGTGAGGAGCGGAGCCGAAGGGACGAATACAACAACAAAACGTCGCAGTGGTTTCGGCGGCGGT
GCCGGTGGAGGCGGGCCCGTGAAGGATCGCTATCCGCCCCCAGCAACTGATCTCGGTGATCCGCGGCGAC
GCCTGGCCGTGCTTGTGGATGCCTCAAGTGTTGACCCCCGCGTGTTTCGCAACACAATTCTGCCAGCAGC
GCTGAAGGTTGGCACGCCAGTACTCATACGTATATTTTCGGTGCAGCTGAGCAGTGAATGGGAACCTCTC
GTGGCCGGCAGCGGAGGGACAAGGGAATCAGCAACCTCAACGGAACCGGAGTGGAAGACGTCTGGCACCG
CTAATGATGGGAGGGAGGAAGTTAGTGGGGCCGCGGGGTCTCGCGACAGCGGCGCGTGGTGTCCGCCGGT
GGAGTTTTTCAGGGTGGAGCGCTTCATTCCTGTGNCAATGCAAATGNAGNCCGATGCANATCATATATTT
GNCTTCCGTANACAANACCAGATTNAGNCGGTGGNGTTTGTGTGCGNCNAGGTAGATCNCGGCGTGTNCG
AAGGATTCCTTCCTAATATAGCAGGTAATGGGTTCAATCAATATGTGTTAGATGAGCTTGGTATGGCGAA
GGAGGTGCTTGAAGATGGAAGATCCGAAGACGGGACGCCCACAGTGCAGAAATAAAAATAATGGGTGCAA
GAAGGCAGATAATGTGAGGGTTGATGGAGGAGAGGGCTATTTAAGAAGGTGAAAGGAGTTTAGAGTACAG
CAAGGGAACCGGTGCCAAGTATTCCTGTGGAGGAAAGGTGTACCTTTTTGCAGGGTTTCTCATTCCCAGA
ATGCACACACGCACACCCTNTGCCNTTTCGTATTGTNGNCAGTGGCGTTCGGTAAACGCCACCGCCGAGC
TGTACATGCGGGAAAGGGGCAGAGGGTTCATTGTACAATGAGTCGGCGTTACTTTCTCCCTTTATCCTTC
ACTGCTTGTAATAAAACCCTCTTTTTGCTTTCTCATAGTCGTGTTCATCCTTATTTCCCCACTTTCCGCT
GTTCTCTGTTCACTTATGTGCGTGCACATACGTACATTATGTGTTGTATTTTGCGCAACGCCCACGGTAC
TAGTAAATGGGATTTGTCGACCGTGGTGGCGGTCGTGAAGCGAAGGGGTCGAGCCTACGGCACTCCAAGA
AGAACCCTGGCGCCCCTGCTGCCAGAAAGGCCTCCTCCGTGAAGCAACAACCACTCGCACGTGTGGCTCC
AGTACCCGGCCTAAATGCCGCTTGATTCACCACAAAGTGCTTTTCAGTGCCCCCAAACTGGATTGCCAAA
CTTCTGACAAGTGTATTGTTCCGAGTATGGTGAGCGAATCCCTTCTCTATTATCAATTCTCGAAAACTCT
TCGGGAGTCAGGGCCCACGGAACCGAGGGGGCGGATGAGGGAGAGGGGGAAACAACAATTCCGCACCGCG
AACAGGCACCGCTCCCCTGGACCTCTCCCTCAGATGTGAGGTGCAGTCAGCCTTTGTTGTCATTGGGGTT
AAGCGGAAAGGTGTGTGTCAGTAGGTTGTGAGGTGAAAGCGTTTTCAGATGCATAGTGAGCTTAATGTCC
TTTTCACAGTATATCGTGTCTGATAGGTATCTCTTATTAGTATAGTCGAATACTAGTCAATAGTGCGTTT
TGTGCAAAATGTCCATTTTGTGGCAGTGATGGGGTTGTTTTATGCTATTCCGTGTCTCTGGGTGGGCGTG
CATTGAAAATAGGGGTTATCGGGTGAGTACTGAGTTTAACATGTTCTCGTGATCGCTGCACGCGCCTTCG
AGTTTTTTTTCCTTTTCCCCATTTTTTTCAACTTGAAGACTTCAATTACACCAAAAAGTAAAATTCACAA
GCTTGTTAACATGATTGAACAAGATGGATTGCACGCAGGTTCTCCGGCCGCTTGGGTGGAGAGGCTATTC
GGCTATGACTGGGCACAACAGACAATCGGCTGCTCTGATGCCGCCGTGTTCCGGCTGTCAGCGCAGGGGC
GCCCGGTTCTTTTTGTCAAGACCGACCTGTCCGGTGCCCTGAATGAACTGCAGGACGAGGCAGCGCGGCT
ATCGTGGCTGGCCACGACGGGCGTTCCTTGCGCAGCTGTGCTCGACGTTGTCACTGAAGCGGGAAGGGAC
TGGCTGCTATTGGGCGAAGTGCCGGGGCAGGATCTCCTGTCATCTCACCTTGCTCCTGCCGAGAAAGTAT
CCATCATGGCTGATGCAATGCGGCGGCTGCATACGCTTGATCCGGCTACCTGCCCATTCGACCACCAAGC
GAAACATCGCATCGAGCGAGCACGTACTCGGATGGAAGCCGGTCTTGTCGATCAGGATGATCTGGACGAA
GAGCATCAGGGGCTCGCGCCAGCCGAACTGTTCGCCAGGCTCAAGGCGCGCATGCCCGACGGCGAGGATC
TCGTCGTGACCCATGGCGATGCCTGCTTGCCGAATATCATGGTGGAAAATGGCCGCTTTTCTGGATTCAT
CGACTGTGGCCGGCTGGGTGTGGCGGACCGCTATCAGGACATAGCGTTGGCTACCCGTGATATTGCTGAA
GAGCTTGGCGGCGAATGGGCTGACCGCTTCCTCGTGCTTTACGGTATCGCCGCTCCCGATTCGCAGCGCA
TCGCCTTCTATCGCCTTCTTGACGAGTTCTTCTGATCCGGATCCTAAGCGGATGCAAGCGTGTAAAGCGC
CTCGGAGGAACGAAACCCCTTTGAAAAGGTGGCTTTCGTTTATATATTCTCCATCTGGTGCATCGTGTTT
ATTTCGTATTATTCCCTGTCAAAAGCTGCGGATATTCATTTAATATTCTTTTCGTTATATATTTTTAGTT
CTATCCTTTATTTTATCCGTTTTAATCGTCTTCTGAGACCCACAGCCCTGTAGATTTCTGTGATGTTTCG
GTTGCGTATTCCATAATTTTAAGCGTTTCACTTCTATTTTTTTTCATTCCTTTGAATTTGGATCTTAAAA
TTATCATTGGTGCCTTGTGTTATTGTGCGTGCTGCGTGTGAATGTGGCGCTCTGCCTGCAGGCATGCAAG
CTAGCTTGTATTCTATAGTGTCACCTAAATCGTATGTGTATGATACATAAGGTTATGTATTAATTGTAGC
CGCGTTCTAACGACAATATGTACAAGCCTAATTGTGTAGCATCTGGCTTACTGAAGCAGACCCTATCATC
TCTCTCGTAAACTGCCGTCAGAGTCGGTTTGGTTGGACGAACCTTCTGAGTTTCTGGTAACGCCGTTCCG
CACCCCGGAAATGGTCAGCGAACCAATCAGCAGGGTCATCGCTAGCCAGATCCTCTACGCCGGACGCATC
GTGGCCGGCATCACCGGCGCCACAGGTGCGGTTGCTGGCGCCTATATCGCCGACATCACCGATGGGGAAG
ATCGGGCTCGCCACTTCGGGCTCATGAGCGCTTGTTTCGGCGTGGGTATGGTGGCAGGCCCCGTGGCCGG
GGGACTGTTGGGCGCCATCTCCTTGCACCATTCCTTGCGGCGGCGGTGCTCAACGGCCTCAACCTACTAC
TGGGCTGCTTCCTAATGCAGGAGTCGCATAAGGGAGAGCGTCGATATGGTGCACTCTCAGTACAATCTGC
TCTGATGCCGCATAGTTAAGCCAGCCCCGACACCCGCCAACACCCGCTGACGCGCCCTGACGGGCTTGTC
TGCTCCCGGCATCCGCTTACAGACAAGCTGTGACCGTCTCCGGGAGCTGCATGTGTCAGAGGTTTTCACC
GTCATCACCGAAACGCGCGAGACGAAAGGGCCTCGTGATACGCCTATTTTTATAGGTTAATGTCATGATA
ATAATGGTTTCTTAGACGTCAGGTGGCACTTTTCGGGGAAATGTGCGCGGAACCCCTATTTGTTTATTTT
TCTAAATACATTCAAATATGTATCCGCTCATGAGACAATAACCCTGATAAATGCTTCAATAATATTGAAA
AAGGAAGAGTATGAGTATTCAACATTTCCGTGTCGCCCTTATTCCCTTTTTTGCGGCATTTTGCCTTCCT
GTTTTTGCTCACCCAGAAACGCTGGTGAAAGTAAAAGATGCTGAAGATCAGTTGGGTGCACGAGTGGGTT
ACATCGAACTGGATCTCAACAGCGGTAAGATCCTTGAGAGTTTTCGCCCCGAAGAACGTTTTCCAATGAT
GAGCACTTTTAAAGTTCTGCTATGTGGCGCGGTATTATCCCGTATTGACGCCGGGCAAGAGCAACTCGGT
CGCCGCATACACTATTCTCAGAATGACTTGGTTGAGTACTCACCAGTCACAGAAAAGCATCTTACGGATG
GCATGACAGTAAGAGAATTATGCAGTGCTGCCATAACCATGAGTGATAACACTGCGGCCAACTTACTTCT
GACAACGATCGGAGGACCGAAGGAGCTAACCGCTTTTTTGCACAACATGGGGGATCATGTAACTCGCCTT
GATCGTTGGGAACCGGAGCTGAATGAAGCCATACCAAACGACGAGCGTGACACCACGATGCCTGTAGCAA
TGGCAACAACGTTGCGCAAACTATTAACTGGCGAACTACTTACTCTAGCTTCCCGGCAACAATTAATAGA
CTGGATGGAGGCGGATAAAGTTGCAGGACCACTTCTGCGCTCGGCCCTTCCGGCTGGCTGGTTTATTGCT
GATAAATCTGGAGCCGGTGAGCGTGGGTCTCGCGGTATCATTGCAGCACTGGGGCCAGATGGTAAGCCCT
CCCGTATCGTAGTTATCTACACGACGGGGAGTCAGGCAACTATGGATGAACGAAATAGACAGATCGCTGA
GATAGGTGCCTCACTGATTAAGCATTGGTAACTGTCAGACCAAGTTTACTCATATATACTTTAGATTGAT
TTAAAACTTCATTTTTAATTTAAAAGGATCTAGGTGAAGATCCTTTTTGATAATCTCATGACCAAAATCC
CTTAACGTGAGTTTTCGTTCCACTGAGCGTCAGACCCCGTAGAAAAGATCAAAGGATCTTCTTGAGATCC
TTTTTTTCTGCGCGTAATCTGCTGCTTGCAAACAAAAAAACCACCGCTACCAGCGGTGGTTTGTTTGCCG
GATCAAGAGCTACCAACTCTTTTTCCGAAGGTAACTGGCTTCAGCAGAGCGCAGATACCAAATACTGTCC
TTCTAGTGTAGCCGTAGTTAGGCCACCACTTCAAGAACTCTGTAGCACCGCCTACATACCTCGCTCTGCT
AATCCTGTTACCAGTGGCTGCTGCCAGTGGCGATAAGTCGTGTCTTACCGGGTTGGACTCAAGACGATAG
TTACCGGATAAGGCGCAGCGGTCGGGCTGAACGGGGGGTTCGTGCACACAGCCCAGCTTGGAGCGAACGA
CCTACACCGAACTGAGATACCTACAGCGTGAGCTATGAGAAAGCGCCACGCTTCCCGAAGGGAGAAAGGC
GGACAGGTATCCGGTAAGCGGCAGGGTCGGAACAGGAGAGCGCACGAGGGAGCTTCCAGGGGGAAACGCC
TGGTATCTTTATAGTCCTGTCGGGTTTCGCCACCTCTGACTTGAGCGTCGATTTTTGTGATGCTCGTCAG
GGGGGCGGAGCCTATGGAAAAACGCCAGCAACGCGGCCTTTTTACGGTTCCTGGCCTTTTGCTGGCCTTT
TGCTCACATGTTCTTTCCTGCGTTATCCCCTGATTCTGTGGATAACCGTATTACCGCCTTTGAGTGAGCT
GATACCGCTCGCCGCAGCCGAACGACCGAGCGCAGCGAGTCAGTGAGCGAGGAAGCGGAAGAGCGCCCAA
TACGCAAACCGCCTCTCCCCGCGCGTTGGCCGATTCATTAATGCAGCTGGCTTATCGAAATTAATACGAC
TCACTATAGGGAGACCG
