>Addgene plasmid #24017 | pT13-11 episome | addgene partial sequence | sequence record 30011 | 24017 with Neo-R
CCATCTTGTTCAATCATGTTAACAAGCTTGTGAATTTTACTTTTTGGTGTAATTGAAGTCTTCAAGTTGA
AAAAAATGGGGAAAAGGAAAAAAAACTCGAAGGCGCGTGCAGCGATCACGAGAACATGTTAAACTCAGTA
CTCACCCGATAACCCCTATTTTCAATGCACGCCCACCCAGAGACACGGAATAGCATAAAACAACCCCATC
ACTGCCACAAAATGGACATTTTGCACAAAACGCACTATTGACTAGTATTCGACTATACTAATAAGAGATA
CCTATCAGACACGATATACTGTGAAAAGGACATTAAGCTCACTATGCATCTGAAAACGCTTTCACCTCAC
AACCTACTGACACACACCTTTCCGCTTAACCCCAATGACAACAAAGGCTGACTGCACCTCACATCTGAGG
GAGAGGTCCAGGGGAGCGGTGCCTGTTCGCGGTGCGGAATTGTTGTTTCCCCCTCTCCCTCATCCGCCCC
CTCGGTTCCGTGGGCCCTGACTCCCGAAGAGTTTTCGAGAATTGATAATAGAGAAGGGATTCGCTCACCA
TACTCGGAACAATACACTTGTCAGAAGTTTGGCAATCCAGTTTGGGGGCACTGAAAAGCACTTTGT
